>Addgene plasmid #231539 | pET28a-Salhel-HMG | addgene full sequence | sequence record 465597 | Addgene NGS Result
TGGCGAATGGG
[124 nt withheld, positions 12-135]
C
[91 nt withheld, positions 137-227]
A
[49 nt withheld, positions 229-277]
CCTTTGACGTTGGAGTCCACGTTCTTT
[37 nt withheld, positions 305-341]
ACCCTATCTCGGTCTATTCTTTTGATTTATAAGGGATTTTGCCGATTTCGGCCTATTGGTTAAAAAATGA
GCTGATTTAACAAAAATTTAACGCGAATTTTAACAAAATATTAACGCTTACAATTTAGGTGGCACTTTTC
GGGGAAATGTGCGCGGAACCCCTATTTGTTTATTTTTCTAAATACATTCAAATATGTATCCGCTCATGAA
TTAATTCTTAGAAAAACTCATCGAGCATCAAATGAAACTGCAATTTATTCATATCAGGATTATCAATACC
ATATTTTTGAAAAAGCCGTTTCTGTAATGAAGGAGAAAACTCACCGAGGCAGTTCCATAGGATGGCAAGA
TCCTGGTATCGGTCTGCGATTCCGACTCGTCCAACATCAATACAACCTATTAATTTCCCCTCGTCAAAAA
TAAGGTTATCAAGTGAGAAATCACCATGAGTGACGACTGAATCCGGTGAGAATGGCAAAAGTTTATGCAT
TTCTTTCCAGACTTGTTCAACAGGCCAGCCATTACGCTCGTCATCAAAATCACTCGCATCAACCAAACCG
TTATTCATTCGTGATTGCGCCTGAGCGAGACGAAATACGCGATCGCTGTTAAAAGGACAATTACAAACAG
GAATCGAATGCAACCGGCGCAGGAACACTGCCAGCGCATCAACAATATTTTCACCTGAATCAGGATATTC
TTCTAATACCTGGAATGCTGTTTTCCCGGGGATCGCAGTGGTGAGTAACCATGCATCATCAGGAGTACGG
ATAAAATGCTTGATGGTCGGAAGAGGCATAAATTCCGTCAGCCAGTTTAGTCTGACCATCTCATCTGTAA
CATCATTGGCAACGCTACCTTTGCCATGTTTCAGAAACAACTCTGGCGCATCGGGCTTCCCATACAATCG
ATAGATTGTCGCACCTGATTGCCCGACATTATCGCGAGCCCATTTATACCCATATAAATCAGCATCCATG
TTGGAATTTAATCGCGGCCTAGAGCAAGACGTTTCCCGTTGAATATGGCTCATAACACCCCTTGTATTAC
TGTTTATGTAAGCAGACAGTTTTATTGTTCATGACCAAAATCCCTTAACGTGAGTTTTCGTTCCACTGAG
CGTCAGACCCCGTAGAAAAGATCAAAGGATCTTCTTGAGATCCTTTTTTTCTGCGCGTAATCTGCTGCTT
GCAAACAAAAAAACCACCGCTACCAGCGGTGGTTTGTTTGCCGGATCAAGAGCTACCAACTCTTTTTCCG
AAGGTAACTGGCTTCAGCAGAGCGCAGATACCAAATACTGTCCTTCTAGTGTAGCCGTAGTTAGGCCACC
ACTTCAAGAACTCTGTAGCACCGCCTACATACCTCGCTCTGCTAATCCTGTTACCAGTGGCTGCTGCCAG
TGGCGATAAGTCGTGTCTTACCGGGTTGGACTCAAGACGATAGTTACCGGATAAGGCGCAGCGGTCGGGC
TGAACGGGGGGTTCGTGCACACAGCCCAGCTTGGAGCGAACGACCTACACCGAACTGAGATACCTACAGC
GTGAGCTATGAGAAAGCGCCACGCTTCCCGAAGGGAGAAAGGCGGACAGGTATCCGGTAAGCGGCAGGGT
CGGAACAGGAGAGCGCACGAGGGAGCTTCCAGGGGGAAACGCCTGGTATCTTTATAGTCCTGTCGGGTTT
CGCCACCTCTGACTTGAGCGTCGATTTTTGTGATGCTCGTCAGGGGGGCGGAGCCTATGGAAAAACGCCA
GCAACGCGGCCTTTTTACGGTTCCTGGCCTTTTGCTGGCCTTTTGCTCACATGTTCTTTCCTGCGTTATC
CCCTGATTCTGTGGATAACCGTATTACCGCCTTTGAGTGAGCTGATACCGCTCGCCGCAGCCGAACGACC
GAGCGCAGCGAGTCAGTGAGCGAGGAAGCGGAAGAGCGCCTGATGCGGTATTTTCTCCTTACGCATCTGT
GCGGTATTTCACACCGCAATGGTGCACTCTCAGTACAATCTGCTCTGATGCCGCATAGTTAAGCCAGTAT
ACACTCCGCTATCGCTACGTGACTGGGTCATGGCTGCGCCCCGACACCCGCCAACACCCGCTGACGCGCC
CTGACGGGCTTGTCTGCTCCCGGCATCCGCTTACAGACAAGCTGTGACCGTCTCCGGGAGCTGCATGTGT
CAGAGGTTTTCACCGTCATCACCGAAACGCGCGAGGCAGCTGCGGTAAAGCTCATCAGCGTGGTCGTGAA
GCGATTCACAGATGTCTGCCTGTTCATCCGCGTCCAGCTCGTTGAGTTTCTCCAGAAGCGTTAATGTCTG
GCTTCTGATAAAGCGGGCCATGTTAAGGGCGGTTTTTTCCTGTTTGGTCACTGATGCCTCCGTGTAAGGG
GGATTTCTGTTCATGGGGGTAATGATACCGATGAAACGAGAGAGGATGCTCACGATACGGGTTACTGATG
ATGAACATGCCCGGTTACTGGAACGTTGTGAGGGTAAACAACTGGCGGTATGGATGCGGCGGGACCAGAG
AAAAATCACTCAGGGTCAATGCCAGCGCTTCGTTAATACAGATGTAGGTGTTCCACAGGGTAGCCAGCAG
CATCCTGCGATGCAGATCCGGAACATAATGGTGCAGGGCGCTGACTTCCGCGTTTCCAGACTTTACGAAA
CACGGAAACCGAAGACCATTCATGTTGTTGCTCAGGTCGCAGACGTTTTGCAGCAGCAGTCGCTTCACGT
TCGCTCGCGTATCGGTGATTCATTCTGCTAACCAGTAAGGCAACCCCGCCAGCCTAGCCGGGTCCTCAAC
GACAGGAGCACGATCATGCGCACCCGTGGGGCCGCCATGCCGGCGATAATGGCCTGCTTCTCGCCGAAAC
GTTTGGTGGCGGGACCAGTGACGAAGGCTTGAGCGAGGGCGTGCAAGATTCCGAATACCGCAAGCGACAG
GCCGATCATCGTCGCGCTCCAGCGAAAGCGGTCCTCGCCGAAAATGACCCAGAGCGCTGCCGGCACCTGT
CCTACGAGTTGCATGATAAAGAAGACAGTCATAAGTGCGGCGACGATAGTCATGCCCCGCGCCCACCGGA
AGGAGCTGACTGGGTTGAAGGCTCTCAAGGGCATCGGTCGAGATCCCGGTGCCTAATGAGTGAGCTAACT
TACATTAATTGCGTTGCGCTCACTGCCCGCTTTCCAGTCGGGAAACCTGTCGTGCCAGCTGCATTAATGA
ATCGGCCAACGCGCGGGGAGAGGCGGTTTGCGTATTGGGCGCCAGGGTGGTTTTTCTTTTCACCAGTGAG
ACGGGCAACAGCTGATTGCCCTTCACCGCCTGGCCCTGAGAGAGTTGCAGCAAGCGGTCCACGCTGGTTT
GCCCCAGCAGGCGAAAATCCTGTTTGATGGTGGTTAACGGCGGGATATAACATGAGCTGTCTTCGGTATC
GTCGTATCCCACTACCGAGATATCCGCACCAACGCGCAGCCCGGACTCGGTAATGGCGCGCATTGCGCCC
AGCGCCATCTGATCGTTGGCAACCAGCATCGCAGTGGGAACGATGCCCTCATTCAGCATTTGCATGGTTT
GTTGAAAACCGGACATGGCACTCCAGTCGCCTTCCCGTTCCGCTATCGGCTGAATTTGATTGCGAGTGAG
ATATTTATGCCAGCCAGCCAGACGCAGACGCGCCGAGACAGAACTTAATGGGCCCGCTAACAGCGCGATT
TGCTGGTGACCCAATGCGACCAGATGCTCCACGCCCAGTCGCGTACCGTCTTCATGGGAGAAAATAATAC
TGTTGATGGGTGTCTGGTCAGAGACATCAAGAAATAACGCCGGAACATTAGTGCAGGCAGCTTCCACAGC
AATGGCATCCTGGTCATCCAGCGGATAGTTAATGATCAGCCCACTGACGCGTTGCGCGAGAAGATTGTGC
ACCGCCGCTTTACAGGCTTCGACGCCGCTTCGTTCTACCATCGACACCACCACGCTGGCACCCAGTTGAT
CGGCGCGAGATTTAATCGCCGCGACAATTTGCGACGGCGCGTGCAGGGCCAGACTGGAGGTGGCAACGCC
AATCAGCAACGACTGTTTGCCCGCCAGTTGTTGTGCCACGCGGTTGGGAATGTAATTCAGCTCCGCCATC
GCCGCTTCCACTTTTTCCCGCGTTTTCGCAGAAACGTGGCTGGCCTGGTTCACCACGCGGGAAACGGTCT
GATAAGAGACACCGGCATACTCTGCGACATCGTATAACGTTACTGGTTTCACATTCACCACCCTGAATTG
ACTCTCTTCCGGGCGCTATCATGCCATACCGCGAAAGGTTTTGCGCCATTCGATGGTGTCCGGGATCTCG
ACGCTCTCCCTTATGCGACTCCTGCATTAGGAAGCAGCCCAGTAGTAGGTTGAGGCCGTTGAGCACCGCC
GCCGCAAGGAATGGTGCATGCAAGGAGATGGCGCCCAACAGTCCCCCGGCCACGGGGCCTGCCACCATAC
CCACGCCGAAACAAGCGCTCATGAGCCCGAAGTGGCGAGCCCGATCTTCCCCATCGGTGATGTCGGCGAT
ATAGGCGCCAGCAACCGCACCTGTGGCGCCGGTGATGCCGGCCACGATGCGTCCGGCGTAGAGGATCGAG
ATCTCGATCCCGCGAAATTAATACGACTCACTATAGGGGAATTGTGAGCGGATAACAATTCCCCTCTAGA
AATAATTTTGTTTAACTTTAAGAAGGAGATATACCATGGGCAGCAGCCATCATCATCATCATCACAGCAG
CGGCCTGGTGCCGCGCGGCAGCCATATGTCCCACATCAAGCGTCCGATGAACGCATTCATGGTTTGGGCT
CAAGAGCGTCGTCGCGAGGTGAAAATGTGTAACCCGACCCTGCACAACGCTACCATCAGCCGTTCTCTGG
GTGAAGAATGGAACGCCCTGCCGGAGGCGGAGAAACAGCCGTTCGTGGAGCGTGCCCGCGCCCTGAAAGC
CGAACACCAACAAGAGCACCCAGATTACAAATACAACCCGCGTCGCAAACCGAAATGAGTGCTCGAGCAC
CACCACCACCACCACTGAGATCCGGCTGCTAACAAAGCCCGAAAGGAAGCTGAGTTGGCTGCTGCCACCG
CTGAGCAATAACTAGCATAACCCCTTGGGGCCTCTAAACGGGTCTTGAGGGGTTTTTTGCTGAAAGGAGG
AACTATATCCGGAT
Features (pLannotate 1.2.2; 21 found; start..end, strand, type, name):
     12..440     +  rep_origin     f1 ori (sequence partly withheld): f1 bacteriophage origin of replication; arrow indicates direction of (+) strand synthesis
    493..550     +  promoter       AmpR promoter (fragment): bla
    559..1374    -  CDS            KanR: aminoglycoside phosphotransferase; aph(3')-Ia; confers resistance to kanamycin in bacteria or G418 (Geneticin®) in eukaryotes
   1496..2084    +  rep_origin     ori: high-copy-number ColE1/pMB1/pBR322/pUC origin of replication
   2270..2409    -  misc_feature   bom: basis of mobility region from pBR322
   2511..2702    -  CDS            rop: Rop protein, which maintains plasmids at low copy number; rop
   2719..3099    +  CDS            YPB1_ECOLX: Protein predicted: Swiss-Prot protein existence level 4. From Escherichia coli.
   3171..3462    -  CDS            TcR (fragment): tetracycline efflux protein; tet; confers resistance to tetracycline
   3477..3498    -  protein_bind   CAP binding site: CAP binding activates transcription in the presence of cAMP. E. coli catabolite activator protein
   3511..4593    -  CDS            lacI: lac repressor; lacI; The lac repressor binds to the lac operator to inhibit transcription in E. coli. This inhibition can be relieved by adding lactose or isopropyl-β-D-thiogalactopyranoside (IPTG).
   4594..4671    -  promoter       lacI promoter: lacI
   4679..4958    -  CDS            TcR (fragment): tetracycline efflux protein; tet; confers resistance to tetracycline
   4980..4998    +  promoter       T7 promoter: promoter for bacteriophage T7 RNA polymerase
   4999..5023    +  protein_bind   lac operator: The lac repressor binds to the lac operator to inhibit transcription in E. coli. This inhibition can be relieved by adding lactose or isopropyl-β-D-thiogalactopyranoside (IPTG). lac repressor encoded by lacI
   5038..5060    +  RBS            RBS: efficient ribosome binding site from bacteriophage T7 gene 10 (Olins and Rangwala, 1989)
   5079..5095    +  CDS            capTEV™ (fragment): composite tag for in vivo biotinylation, TEV protease cleavage, and 6xHis tagging
   5106..5123    +  CDS            thrombin site: thrombin recognition and cleavage site
   5133..5366    +  CDS            Sry (fragment): SRY_RAT - Also known as Tdf. Experimental evidence at protein level: Swiss-Prot protein existence level 1. Transcriptional regulator that controls a genetic switch in male development (PubMed:16996051, PubMed:16414182). It is necessary and sufficient for initiating male sex determination by directing the development of supporting cell precursors (pre-Sertoli cells) as Sertoli rather than granulosa cells (PubMed:16996051, PubMed:16414182). Involved in different aspects of gene regulation including promoter activation or repression (PubMed:16488877). Binds to the DNA consensus sequence 5'-[AT]AA
   5379..5396    +  CDS            9xHis (fragment): 9xHis affinity tag
   5406..5455    +  CDS            SET1 (fragment): solubility-enhancement tag derived from T7 phage gene 10B
   5463..5510    +  terminator     T7 terminator: transcription terminator for bacteriophage T7 RNA polymerase
