[The description below was written by a language model from this plasmid's Addgene catalogue record and pLannotate feature annotations shown in this document.]
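Description:
pET28a-Salhel-HMG is a bacterial expression plasmid built on the pET28a backbone for producing the HMG DNA-binding domain of the Sox-I protein in E. coli for purification. The insert was made by gene synthesis. The catalogue lists its species as Salpingoeca rosetta, although the "Salhel" prefix in the name hints at a different choanoflagellate designation that the record does not explain. The plasmid is selected with kanamycin through the aph(3')-Ia KanR gene. It replicates from a ColE1/pBR322-type origin accompanied by the bom region and the rop gene, consistent with its low-copy listing. An f1 origin is also present, along with short remnants of tetracycline-resistance sequence that are backbone leftovers rather than functional markers.

Expression follows the standard pET arrangement. A T7 promoter is followed directly by a lac operator and the T7 gene 10 ribosome binding site, with a T7 terminator downstream and a plasmid-borne lacI gene supplying repressor. Transcription therefore requires a host providing T7 RNA polymerase and is induced with IPTG; the depositing lab uses Rosetta2 cells for expression.

The open reading frame begins with an N-terminal 6xHis tag (matched by the annotation software as a fragment of a composite tag) and a thrombin cleavage site, which allows removal of that tag. The roughly 230 bp HMG coding segment follows. It was auto-annotated as an Sry fragment, which simply reflects HMG-box homology. A second, C-terminal His tag follows the insert, and the short "SET1" match after it is probably vector sequence. The purified domain suits in vitro work on Sox factors, in keeping with the associated study of Sox and POU factor origins before animal stem cells.
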