Addgene plasmid #231539: pET28a-Salhel-HMG
Purpose: Expresses the HMG of Salhel Sox-I with a 6xHis tag for protein purification
Depositing lab: Ralf Jauch. Depositing organization: University of Hong Kong. Publication: The emergence of Sox and POU transcription factors predates the origins of animal stem cells. Gao Y, Tan DS, Girbig M, Hu H, Zhou X, Xie Q, Yeung SW, Lee KS, Ho SY, Cojocaru V, Yan J, Hochberg GKA, de Mendoza A, Jauch R. Nat Commun. 2024 Nov 14;15(1):9868. doi: 10.1038/s41467-024-54152-x. PubMed 39543096.
Backbone
  Vector backbone: pET28a
  Vector type: Bacterial Expression
Growth in bacteria
  Bacterial resistance: Kanamycin, 50 μg/mL
  Growth temperature: 37°C
  Growth strain: DH5alpha
  Growth instructions: The depositing lab uses Rosetta2 E. coli for protein expression and purification.
  Copy number: Low Copy
Gene/Insert
  Gene/Insert name: Sox-I HMG
  Species: Salpingoeca rosetta
  Tag / fusion protein: 6xHis (N terminal on insert); 6xHis (C terminal on insert)
  Cloning method: Gene Synthesis
Terms and licenses: Academic/Nonprofit Terms; Industry Terms: Not Available to Industry
How to cite: pET28a-Salhel-HMG was a gift from Ralf Jauch (Addgene plasmid # 231539 ; http://n2t.net/addgene:231539 ; RRID:Addgene_231539)
